Addgene plasmid #61087: pDest27-mBIN1+13
Purpose: Express N-terminal GST tagged-mouse BIN1+13 in mammalian cells
Depositing lab: Robin Shaw. Depositing organization: Cedars-Sinai Medical Center. Publication: Cardiac BIN1 folds T-tubule membrane, controlling ion flux and limiting arrhythmia. Hong T, Yang H, Zhang SS, Cho HC, Kalashnikova M, Sun B, Zhang H, Bhargava A, Grabe M, Olgin J, Gorelik J, Marban E, Jan LY, Shaw RM. Nat Med. 2014 Jun;20(6):624-32. doi: 10.1038/nm.3543. Epub 2014 May 18. PubMed 24836577.
Backbone
  Vector backbone: pDEST27
  Backbone manufacturer: Life Technologies
  Backbone size w/o insert (bp): 8123
  Total vector size (bp): 8472
  Vector type: Mammalian Expression
  Selectable markers: Neomycin (select with G418)
Growth in bacteria
  Bacterial resistance: Ampicillin, 100 μg/mL
  Growth temperature: 37°C
  Growth strain: DH5alpha
  Copy number: High Copy
Gene/Insert
  Gene/Insert name: mouse BIN1 with exon 13, excluding exon 7, 11, 14-17
  Species: M. musculus (mouse)
  Promoter: CMV
  Tag / fusion protein: GST (N terminal on backbone)
  Cloning method: Gateway Cloning
  Sequencing primers: 5′ CMV FWD
Terms and licenses: Academic/Nonprofit Terms; Industry Terms: Not Available to Industry
How to cite: pDest27-mBIN1+13 was a gift from Robin Shaw (Addgene plasmid # 61087 ; http://n2t.net/addgene:61087 ; RRID:Addgene_61087)
