[The description below was written by a language model from this plasmid's Addgene catalogue record.]
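Description:
pDest27-mBIN1+13 is a mammalian expression plasmid built on the commercial Gateway destination vector pDEST27, with a recorded total size of about 8.5 kb. It is maintained in E. coli as a high-copy plasmid under ampicillin selection. It also carries a neomycin resistance marker, so transfected mammalian cells can be selected with G418, for example to obtain stable lines. The record gives catalogue fields only and no feature table, so the origin of replication, polyadenylation signals and the exact recombination junctions are not stated.

The insert is a specific splice variant of mouse BIN1 (bridging integrator 1), defined in the record as containing exon 13 while lacking exons 7, 11 and 14–17. It was introduced by Gateway recombination, which places the coding sequence downstream of, and in frame with, the glutathione S-transferase tag supplied by the backbone. The CMV promoter, a strong constitutive promoter in most mammalian cell types, drives expression and yields an N-terminally GST-tagged BIN1+13 fusion protein.

The stated purpose is expression of GST-tagged mouse BIN1+13 in mammalian cells. A GST tag generally allows capture on glutathione resin for pull-down or purification and detection with anti-GST antibodies, although the record does not specify which of these applications was intended. The associated work concerns cardiac BIN1 and its role in folding T-tubule membrane, controlling ion flux and limiting arrhythmia. This suggests the construct served to study one defined BIN1 isoform in that context, probably alongside other splice variants.
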