>Addgene plasmid #61087 | pDest27-mBIN1+13 | addgene partial sequence | sequence record 102802 | pGEX5 5'-GGGCTGGCAAGCCACGTTTGGTG-3'
GCGTTCTAGATCAACAAGTTTGTACAAAAAAGCAGGCTTAACCATGGCAGAGATGGGGAGCAAGGGGGTG
ACGGCGGGGAAGATCGCCAGCAACGTACAGAAGAAGCTGACCCGAGCGCAGGAGAAGGTCCTGCAGAAAC
TGGGGAAGGCGGACGAGACGAAGGACGAGCAGTTTGAGCAGTGTGTCCAGAACTTCAATAAGCAGCTGAC
AGAGGGTACCCGGCTGCAGAAGGATCTTCGGACCTATCTGGCTTCTGTTAAAGCGATGCACGAAGCCTCC
AAGAAGCTGAGTGAGTGTCTTCAGGAGGTGTATGAGCCCGAGTGGCCTGGCAGGGATGAAGCAAACAAGA
TTGCAGAGAACAATGACCTACTCTGGATGGACTACCACCAGAAGCTGGTGGACCAGGCTCTGCTGACCAT
GGACACCTACCTAGGCCAGTTCCCTGATATCAAGTCGCGCATTGCCAAGCGGGGGCGGAAGCTGGTGGAC
TATGACAGTGCCCGGCACCACTATGAGTCTCTTCAAACCGCCAAAAAGAAGGATGAAGCCAAAATTGCCA
AGGCAGAAGAGGAGCTCATCAAAGCCCAGAAGGTGTTCGAGGAGATGAACGTGGATCTGCAGGAGGAGCT
GCCATCCCTGTGGAACAGCCGTGTAGGTTTCTATGTCAACACGTTCCAGAGCATCGCGGGTCTGGAGG
