>Addgene plasmid #61087 | pDest27-mBIN1+13 | addgene partial sequence | sequence record 102803 | M13-F20 5'-TGTAAAACGACGGCCAGT-3'
CTATGACGTCGCATGCACGCGATCAACCACTTTGTACAAGAAAGCTGGGTATCACTGCACCCGCTCTGTA
AAATTCTCCGGGAAGACGCCGCGGCATTTCTCCAGTTCCTTGTGCTGATTCCAGTCGCTCTCCTTCACAC
CCATGAGCCAGCCTTCATCCTGCTCCTCTGGGTTCTGGAAAGGAATCACCAACACCACATCGCCAGCTTT
GAGTTGCAGCTCATCAGTGTCAGTGGCCGTGTAATCATGCTGGGCTTGAACCTTGAACATGAATCCCGGG
GGCAGGTCCAAGCGTCCAGTCCCAGCGCTGCCCTCCACCGCCCCATTCACAGTTGCGGAGAAGGTCTCCA
CCACCACAGCCGGAAGAGAGCTGGAGGTTGCTTCACTGGCTGCTGTCTCCCCTGGCTCCTGGGCTCCACC
CACCACCTCGGAGGCCTCTGCTGGCTGGGAGGGGGTGGTCACGCTGATCTCAGGGACAAATGCGTCATCA
AAAAGGCTGAGAATCTGCTCCTGCTTCATCTCCTTGGATGGGGTGTGTTTGGGAGGCGGAGGGACAGGTG
GGCCTTTCCGGAGCTGAGATGGGGACTTGGGGATGGTAGCCCCGGGTGAGGCCCCACTGGCCGGCTCTGG
CTCATGGTTCACTCTGATCTCA
